LOCUS       Exported 10445 bp ds-DNA circular SYN 12-MAY-2021
DEFINITION  synthetic circular DNA
ACCESSION   .
VERSION     .
KEYWORDS    pJRL2 PHO5pr VYFP (EB#1547)
SOURCE      synthetic DNA construct
  ORGANISM  synthetic DNA construct
REFERENCE   1 (bases 1 to 10445)
  AUTHORS   Raser JM, O'Shea EK
  TITLE     Control of stochasticity in eukaryotic gene expression.
  JOURNAL   Science. 2004 Jun 18. 304(5678):1811-4.
  PUBMED    15166317
REFERENCE   2 (bases 1 to 10445)
  AUTHORS   .
  TITLE     Direct Submission
  JOURNAL   Exported May 12, 2021 from SnapGene Server 1.1.58
            http://www.snapgene.com
FEATURES             Location/Qualifiers
     source          1..10445
                     /organism="synthetic DNA construct"
                     /mol_type="other DNA"
     primer_bind     complement(24..44)
                     /label=T3
                     /note="T3 promoter, forward primer"
     promoter        complement(24..42)
                     /label=T3 promoter
                     /note="promoter for bacteriophage T3 RNA polymerase"
     primer_bind     complement(63..79)
                     /label=M13 rev
                     /note="common sequencing primer, one of multiple similar
                     variants"
     primer_bind     complement(63..79)
                     /label=M13 Reverse
                     /note="In lacZ gene. Also called M13-rev"
     primer_bind     complement(76..98)
                     /label=M13/pUC Reverse
                     /note="In lacZ gene"
     protein_bind    87..103
                     /label=lac operator
                     /bound_moiety="lac repressor encoded by lacI"
                     /note="The lac repressor binds to the lac operator to
                     inhibit transcription in E. coli. This inhibition can be
                     relieved by adding lactose or
                     isopropyl-beta-D-thiogalactopyranoside (IPTG)."
     promoter        complement(111..141)
                     /label=lac promoter
                     /note="promoter for the E. coli lac operon"
     protein_bind    156..177
                     /label=CAP binding site
                     /bound_moiety="E. coli catabolite activator protein"
                     /note="CAP binding activates transcription in the presence
                     of cAMP."
     primer_bind     complement(294..311)
                     /label=L4440
                     /note="L4440 vector, forward primer"
     rep_origin      complement(465..1053)
                     /direction=LEFT
                     /label=ori
                     /note="high-copy-number ColE1/pMB1/pBR322/pUC origin of
                     replication"
     primer_bind     complement(545..564)
                     /label=pBR322ori-F
                     /note="pBR322 origin, forward primer"
     CDS             complement(1224..2084)
                     /codon_start=1
                     /gene="bla"
                     /product="beta-lactamase"
                     /label=AmpR
                     /note="confers resistance to ampicillin, carbenicillin, and
                     related antibiotics"
                     /translation="MSIQHFRVALIPFFAAFCLPVFAHPETLVKVKDAEDQLGARVGYI
                     ELDLNSGKILESFRPEERFPMMSTFKVLLCGAVLSRIDAGQEQLGRRIHYSQNDLVEYS
                     PVTEKHLTDGMTVRELCSAAITMSDNTAANLLLTTIGGPKELTAFLHNMGDHVTRLDRW
                     EPELNEAIPNDERDTTMPVAMATTLRKLLTGELLTLASRQQLIDWMEADKVAGPLLRSA
                     LPAGWFIADKSGAGERGSRGIIAALGPDGKPSRIVVIYTTGSQATMDERNRQIAEIGAS
                     LIKHW"
     primer_bind     1847..1866
                     /label=Amp-R
                     /note="Ampicillin resistance gene, reverse primer"
     promoter        complement(2085..2189)
                     /gene="bla"
                     /label=AmpR promoter
     rep_origin      complement(2215..2670)
                     /direction=LEFT
                     /label=f1 ori
                     /note="f1 bacteriophage origin of replication; arrow
                     indicates direction of (+) strand synthesis"
     primer_bind     complement(2352..2373)
                     /label=F1ori-F
                     /note="F1 origin, forward primer"
     primer_bind     2564..2583
                     /label=F1ori-R
                     /note="F1 origin, reverse primer"
     primer_bind     2797..2819
                     /label=M13/pUC Forward
                     /note="In lacZ gene"
     primer_bind     2811..2828
                     /label=M13 Forward
                     /note="In lacZ gene. Also called M13-F20 or M13 (-21)
                     Forward"
     primer_bind     2812..2828
                     /label=M13 fwd
                     /note="common sequencing primer, one of multiple similar
                     variants"
     primer_bind     2838..2857
                     /label=T7
                     /note="T7 promoter, forward primer"
     promoter        2838..2856
                     /label=T7 promoter
                     /note="promoter for bacteriophage T7 RNA polymerase"
     promoter        6555..6770
                     /gene="S. cerevisiae URA3"
                     /label=URA3 promoter
     CDS             6771..7574
                     /codon_start=1
                     /gene="S. cerevisiae URA3"
                     /product="orotidine-5'-phosphate decarboxylase, required
                     for uracil biosynthesis"
                     /label=URA3
                     /note="yeast auxotrophic marker, counterselectable with
                     5-fluoroorotic acid (5-FOA)"
                     /translation="MSKATYKERAATHPSPVAAKLFNIMHEKQTNLCASLDVRTTKELL
                     ELVEALGPKICLLKTHVDILTDFSMEGTVKPLKALSAKYNFLLFEDRKFADIGNTVKLQ
                     YSAGVYRIAEWADITNAHGVVGPGIVSGLKQAAEEVTKEPRGLLMLAELSCKGSLSTGE
                     YTKGTVDIAKSDKDFVIGFIAQRDMGGRDEGYDWLIMTPGVGLDDKGDALGQQYRTVDD
                     VVSTGSDIIIVGRGLFAKGRDAKVEGERYRKAGWEAYLRRCGQQN"
     CDS             complement(8213..9028)
                     /codon_start=1
                     /gene="aph(3')-Ia"
                     /product="aminoglycoside phosphotransferase"
                     /label=KanR
                     /note="confers resistance to kanamycin in bacteria or G418
                     (Geneticin(R)) in eukaryotes"
                     /translation="MSHIQRETSCSRPRLNSNMDADLYGYKWARDNVGQSGATIYRLYG
                     KPDAPELFLKHGKGSVANDVTDEMVRLNWLTEFMPLPTIKHFIRTPDDAWLLTTAIPGK
                     TAFQVLEEYPDSGENIVDALAVFLRRLHSIPVCNCPFNSDRVFRLAQAQSRMNNGLVDA
                     SDFDDERNGWPVEQVWKEMHKLLPFSPDSVVTHGDFSLDNLIFDEGKLIGCIDVGRVGI
                     ADRYQDLAILWNCLGEFSPSLQKRLFQKYGIDNPDMNKLQFHLMLDEFF"
     primer_bind     8936..8955
                     /label=Kan-R
                     /note="Kanamycin resistance gene, reverse primer"
     primer_bind     9020..9039
                     /label=pENTR-R
                     /note="pENTR vectors, reverse primer"
ORIGIN
        1 gatctggtac ccagcttttg ttccctttag tgagggttaa ttgcgcgctt ggcgtaatca
       61 tggtcatagc tgtttcctgt gtgaaattgt tatccgctca caattccaca caacatacga
      121 gccggaagca taaagtgtaa agcctggggt gcctaatgag tgagctaact cacattaatt
      181 gcgttgcgct cactgcccgc tttccagtcg ggaaacctgt cgtgccagct gcattaatga
      241 atcggccaac gcgcggggag aggcggtttg cgtattgggc gctcttccgc ttcctcgctc
      301 actgactcgc tgcgctcggt cgttcggctg cggcgagcgg tatcagctca ctcaaaggcg
      361 gtaatacggt tatccacaga atcaggggat aacgcaggaa agaacatgtg agcaaaaggc
      421 cagcaaaagg ccaggaaccg taaaaaggcc gcgttgctgg cgtttttcca taggctccgc
      481 ccccctgacg agcatcacaa aaatcgacgc tcaagtcaga ggtggcgaaa cccgacagga
      541 ctataaagat accaggcgtt tccccctgga agctccctcg tgcgctctcc tgttccgacc
      601 ctgccgctta ccggatacct gtccgccttt ctcccttcgg gaagcgtggc gctttctcat
      661 agctcacgct gtaggtatct cagttcggtg taggtcgttc gctccaagct gggctgtgtg
      721 cacgaacccc ccgttcagcc cgaccgctgc gccttatccg gtaactatcg tcttgagtcc
      781 aacccggtaa gacacgactt atcgccactg gcagcagcca ctggtaacag gattagcaga
      841 gcgaggtatg taggcggtgc tacagagttc ttgaagtggt ggcctaacta cggctacact
      901 agaaggacag tatttggtat ctgcgctctg ctgaagccag ttaccttcgg aaaaagagtt
      961 ggtagctctt gatccggcaa acaaaccacc gctggtagcg gtggtttttt tgtttgcaag
     1021 cagcagatta cgcgcagaaa aaaaggatct caagaagatc ctttgatctt ttctacgggg
     1081 tctgacgctc agtggaacga aaactcacgt taagggattt tggtcatgag attatcaaaa
     1141 aggatcttca cctagatcct tttaaattaa aaatgaagtt ttaaatcaat ctaaagtata
     1201 tatgagtaaa cttggtctga cagttaccaa tgcttaatca gtgaggcacc tatctcagcg
     1261 atctgtctat ttcgttcatc catagttgcc tgactccccg tcgtgtagat aactacgata
     1321 cgggagggct taccatctgg ccccagtgct gcaatgatac cgcgagaccc acgctcaccg
     1381 gctccagatt tatcagcaat aaaccagcca gccggaaggg ccgagcgcag aagtggtcct
     1441 gcaactttat ccgcctccat ccagtctatt aattgttgcc gggaagctag agtaagtagt
     1501 tcgccagtta atagtttgcg caacgttgtt gccattgcta caggcatcgt ggtgtcacgc
     1561 tcgtcgtttg gtatggcttc attcagctcc ggttcccaac gatcaaggcg agttacatga
     1621 tcccccatgt tgtgcaaaaa agcggttagc tccttcggtc ctccgatcgt tgtcagaagt
     1681 aagttggccg cagtgttatc actcatggtt atggcagcac tgcataattc tcttactgtc
     1741 atgccatccg taagatgctt ttctgtgact ggtgagtact caaccaagtc attctgagaa
     1801 tagtgtatgc ggcgaccgag ttgctcttgc ccggcgtcaa tacgggataa taccgcgcca
     1861 catagcagaa ctttaaaagt gctcatcatt ggaaaacgtt cttcggggcg aaaactctca
     1921 aggatcttac cgctgttgag atccagttcg atgtaaccca ctcgtgcacc caactgatct
     1981 tcagcatctt ttactttcac cagcgtttct gggtgagcaa aaacaggaag gcaaaatgcc
     2041 gcaaaaaagg gaataagggc gacacggaaa tgttgaatac tcatactctt cctttttcaa
     2101 tattattgaa gcatttatca gggttattgt ctcatgagcg gatacatatt tgaatgtatt
     2161 tagaaaaata aacaaatagg ggttccgcgc acatttcccc gaaaagtgcc acctaaattg
     2221 taagcgttaa tattttgtta aaattcgcgt taaatttttg ttaaatcagc tcatttttta
     2281 accaataggc cgaaatcggc aaaatccctt ataaatcaaa agaatagacc gagatagggt
     2341 tgagtgttgt tccagtttgg aacaagagtc cactattaaa gaacgtggac tccaacgtca
     2401 aaggnnnnnn nnnnnnnnnn nnnnnnnnnn nnnnnnnnnn nnnnnnnnnn nnntnnnnnn
     2461 nnnnnnnnnn nnnnnnnnnn nnnnnnnnnn nnnnnnnnnn nnnnnnnnnn nnnnnnnnnn
     2521 nnnnnnnnnn nnnnnnnnnn nnnnngnnnn nnnnnnnnnn nnnnnnnnnn nnnnnnnnnn
     2581 nnnnnnnnnn nnnnnnnnnn nnnnnnnnnn nnnnnnnnnn nnnnnnnnnn nnnnnnnnnn
     2641 nnnnnnnnnn nnnnnnnnnn nnnnnnnnnn cccattcgcc attcaggctg cgcaactgtt
     2701 gggaagggcg atcggtgcgg gcctcttcgc tattacgcca gctggcgaaa gggggatgtg
     2761 ctgcaaggcg attaagttgg gtaacgccag ggttttccca gtcacgacgt tgtaaaacga
     2821 cggccagtga gcgcgcgtaa tacgactcac tatagggcga attggagctc tgatacacgg
     2881 tccaatggat aaacattttt tatcaacact atgatatata aatataatag tttttcgtat
     2941 atatattcct ttttttggtc aatttttgaa attttcgtag aaaagggaga gacaaaacac
     3001 attatatcaa tgaaaacgta caaaaagtag ataaagtcag tgcttaaaca cgtcttttcc
     3061 ttaaaaatac tttattattt ttattttatt gagagggtgg tttaaaaata gaaatagaga
     3121 gagaggtaca tacataaaca tacgcgcaca aaagcagaga gcggccgctt atttgtacaa
     3181 ttcatccata ccatgggtaa taccagcagc agtaacaaat tctaacaaga ccatgtggtc
     3241 tctcttttcg tttggatctt tggataaggc agattgatag gataagtaat ggttgtctgg
     3301 taacaagact ggaccatcac caattggagt attttgttga taatggtcag ctaattgaac
     3361 accaccatct tcaatgttgt gtctaatttt gaagttagct ttgataccat tcttttgttt
     3421 gtcagcagtg atgtaaacat tgtgagagtt atagttgtat tccaatttgt gacctaaaat
     3481 gttaccatct tctttaaaat caataccttt taattcgatt ctattaacta aggtatcacc
     3541 ttcaaacttg acttcagctc tggtcttgta gttaccgtca tctttgaaaa aaatagttct
     3601 ttcttgaaca taaccttctg gcatggcaga cttgaaaaag tcatgttgtt tcatatgatc
     3661 tgggtatcta gcaaaacaca ttaaaccata acctaaagta gtgactaagg ttggccatgg
     3721 aactggcaat ttaccagtag tacaaattaa ttttaaggtc aatttaccgt aagtagcatc
     3781 accttcacct tcaccggaga cagaaaattt gtgaccatta acatcaccat ctaattcaac
     3841 caaaattggg acaacaccag tgaataattc ttcaccttta gacattttgt tgaattctgg
     3901 taatctcgaa tttgcttgct ctatttgttg ttgttcttat tctcatgaga gatgaagcca
     3961 tactaacctc gacttagcaa aacatcagcg cttatatacg tttcatttcg acaattcaaa
     4021 gatgtttacc cttatcccaa atgggtatat gccttgccaa gtaaggtgac caatttgata
     4081 atttggcatg tgcgatctct tcgaaaacag ggaccagaat cataaattta gtctgtgcta
     4141 gtcccacgtg tgagtgccaa ggttgtatcg attcatttag agattgccta ttcaattaac
     4201 tcttttaatc acttttactt tttttggcat tgtgcagttg cgttctatgc gaaaacgtgc
     4261 taatttaata tatatttctt tgtgcagaca aagaaaaagc gctatgaacc ttttaccttc
     4321 gtttgaagtt tatagacgac gtccgcttac atgagaaaac attaaagcag cgcacataag
     4381 atgacttcca aatacgttga catatttgcg cattcttgtt gaatacaact ttcggatcct
     4441 tgtaatgccg gtctccggcg tcctgtaaag agagcgtgcg acacgccgct attagcgtgg
     4501 ggactgacat caggtcaaca ttattattgt agcgagctac tttcggtcag taaatagaac
     4561 atatgtagag atacaagcga ttattagaag gagcggacct acaacaaagt tgggtcacgt
     4621 ttctcgcaat tattacttgg atgccctcct agctaatgcc aatgtgcagt agtaacttat
     4681 cagtccgatg tgtaaaaaat agaactaatt ttttgcgaaa agatggacaa aaaccatctc
     4741 tggtcaattt tctcactaaa gagggacgga gtctcttgtt ttcttctatt agtgcacagg
     4801 gaatgttttg attttccctt tttttttctt tcgcttcttc aacagtggta aaaataaaaa
     4861 ttattggcga tgggataacc aaggaacatt gtatttagtc gacctcgaga tgctgtcgcc
     4921 gaagaagtta agaaaatcct tgcttaaaaa gattctcttt ttttatgata tttgtacata
     4981 aactttataa atgaaattca taatagaaac gacacgaaat tacaaaatgg aatatgttca
     5041 tagggtagac gaaactatat acgcaatcta catacattta tcaagaagga gaaaaaggag
     5101 gatgtaaagg aatacaggta agcaaattga taggcgcgcc ggtgagagcg ccggaaccgg
     5161 cttttcatat agaatagaga agcgttcatg actaaatgct tgcatcacaa tacttgaagt
     5221 tgacaatatt atttaaggac ctattgtttt ttccaatagg tggttagcaa tcgtcttact
     5281 ttctaacttt tcttaccttt tacatttcag caatatatat atatatattt caaggatata
     5341 ccattctaag atccgtcgat cttccagtgg tgcatgaacg catgagaaag cccccggaag
     5401 atcatcttcc gggggctttt tttttggcgc gcgatacaga ccggttcaga caggataaag
     5461 aggaacgcag aatgttagac aacacccgct tacgcatagc tattcagaaa tcaggccgtt
     5521 taagcgatga ttcacgagaa ttgctggccc gctgcggcat aaaaattaat ttacacactc
     5581 agcgcctgat tgcgatggcg gaaaacatgc cgattgatat cctgcgcgtg cgtgatgatg
     5641 acattccggg tctggtaatg gatggcgtgg tcgatctcgg tattatcggc gaaaacgtgc
     5701 tggaagaaga gctactcaac cgccgcgcac agggcgaaga tccacgctat ttaaccctgc
     5761 gccgtcttga cttcggcggc tgccgtttat cgctggcaac accggttgac gaagcctggg
     5821 acggcccggc cgcgctggac ggtaaacgta tcgctacctc atatccgcac ctcctcaaac
     5881 gctacctcga ccagaaaggc gtctctttta aatcgtgtct gttaaatggt tctgtcgaag
     5941 tcgcgccgcg cgcggggctg gccgacgcta tctgcgattt ggtctctacc ggcgcgacgc
     6001 ttgaagctaa cggcctgcgt gaagtcgaag ttatctaccg ctctaaagcc tgtctgattc
     6061 agcgcgacgg tgagatggca cagagcaagc aagagctgat cgataaattg ctgacccgta
     6121 ttcagggcgt gattcaggcg cgcgaatcga aatacatcat gatgcacgcg ccaagtgaac
     6181 gcctggaaga ggttatcgcc ctgctgccag gcgccgaaag gccgacaatt ctgccgctgg
     6241 caggcgagca acagcgcgtg gcgatgcaca tggtcagcag cgaaacgttg ttctgggaaa
     6301 ccatggagaa actgaaagcg cttggcgcca gctcgattct ggtactgccg atcgagaaga
     6361 tgatggagtg atctgacgcc tgatggcgct gcgcttatca ggcctacgta atgcgttgat
     6421 attttgggtt ctgtaggccg gataaggcgg aaccctgtga tggagtaaag accatgagct
     6481 tcaataccct gattgactgg aaggatctga attaattctc atgtttgaca gcttatcatc
     6541 gataagcttt tcaattcaat tcatcatttt ttttttattc ttttttttga tttcggtttc
     6601 tttgaaattt ttttgattcg gtaatctccg aacagaagga agaacgaagg aaggagcaca
     6661 gacttagatt ggtatatata cgcatatgta gtgttgaaga aacatgaaat tgcccagtat
     6721 tcttaaccca actgcacaga acaaaaacct gcaggaaacg aagataaatc atgtcgaaag
     6781 ctacatataa ggaacgtgct gctactcatc ctagtcctgt tgctgccaag ctatttaata
     6841 tcatgcacga aaagcaaaca aacttgtgtg cttcattgga tgttcgtacc accaaggaat
     6901 tactggagtt agttgaagca ttaggtccca aaatttgttt actaaaaaca catgtggata
     6961 tcttgactga tttttccatg gagggcacag ttaagccgct aaaggcatta tccgccaagt
     7021 acaatttttt actcttcgaa gacagaaaat ttgctgacat tggtaataca gtcaaattgc
     7081 agtactctgc gggtgtatac agaatagcag aatgggcaga cattacgaat gcacacggtg
     7141 tggtgggccc aggtattgtt agcggtttga agcaggcggc agaagaagta acaaaggaac
     7201 ctagaggcct tttgatgtta gcagaattgt catgcaaggg ctccctatct actggagaat
     7261 atactaaggg tactgttgac attgcgaaga gcgacaaaga ttttgttatc ggctttattg
     7321 ctcaaagaga catgggtgga agagatgaag gttacgattg gttgattatg acacccggtg
     7381 tgggtttaga tgacaaggga gacgcattgg gtcaacagta tagaaccgtg gatgatgtgg
     7441 tctctacagg atctgacatt attattgttg gaagaggact atttgcaaag ggaagggatg
     7501 ctaaggtaga gggtgaacgt tacagaaaag caggctggga agcatatttg agaagatgcg
     7561 gccagcaaaa ctaaaaaact gtattataag taaatgcatg tatactaaac tcacaaatta
     7621 gagcttcaat ttaattatat cagttattac ccgggaatct cggtcgtaat gatttttata
     7681 atgacgaaaa aaaaaaaatt ggaaagaaaa agctttaatg cggtagttta tcacagttaa
     7741 attgctaacg cagtcaggca ccgtgtatga aatctaacaa tgcgctcatc gtcatcctcg
     7801 gcaccgtcac cctggatgct gtaggcatag gcttggttat gccggtactg ccgggcctct
     7861 tgcgggatat cgtccattcc gacagcatcg ccagtcacta tggcgtgctg ctaggggggg
     7921 ggggggcgct gaggtctgcc tcgtgaagaa ggtgttgctg actcatacca ggcctgaatc
     7981 gccccatcat ccagccagaa agtgagggag ccacggttga tgagagcttt gttgtaggtg
     8041 gaccagttgg tgattttgaa cttttgcttt gccacggaac ggtctgcgtt gtcgggaaga
     8101 tgcgtgatct gatccttcaa ctcagcaaaa gttcgattta ttcaacaaag ccgccgtccc
     8161 gtcaagtcag cgtaatgctc tgccagtgtt acaaccaatt aaccaattct gattagaaaa
     8221 actcatcgag catcaaatga aactgcaatt tattcatatc aggattatca ataccatatt
     8281 tttgaaaaag ccgtttctgt aatgaaggag aaaactcacc gaggcagttc cataggatgg
     8341 caagatcctg gtatcggtct gcgattccga ctcgtccaac atcaatacaa cctattaatt
     8401 tcccctcgtc aaaaataagg ttatcaagtg agaaatcacc atgagtgacg actgaatccg
     8461 gtgagaatgg caaaagctta tgcatttctt tccagacttg ttcaacaggc cagccattac
     8521 gctcgtcatc aaaatcactc gcatcaacca aaccgttatt cattcgtgat tgcgcctgag
     8581 cgagacgaaa tacgcgatcg ctgttaaaag gacaattaca aacaggaatc gaatgcaacc
     8641 ggcgcaggaa cactgccagc gcatcaacaa tattttcacc tgaatcagga tattcttcta
     8701 atacctggaa tgctgttttc ccggggatcg cagtggtgag taaccatgca tcatcaggag
     8761 tacggataaa atgcttgatg gtcggaagag gcataaattc cgtcagccag tttagtctga
     8821 ccatctcatc tgtaacatca ttggcaacgc tacctttgcc atgtttcaga aacaactctg
     8881 gcgcatcggg cttcccatac aatcgataga ttgtcgcacc tgattgcccg acattatcgc
     8941 gagcccattt atacccatat aaatcagcat ccatgttgga atttaatcgc ggcctcgagc
     9001 aagacgtttc ccgttgaata tggctcataa caccccttgt attactgttt atgtaagcag
     9061 acagttttat tgttcatgat gatatatttt tatcttgtgc aatgtaacat cagagatttt
     9121 gagacacaac gtggctttcc cccccccccc ctagcgctat atgcgttgat gcaatttcta
     9181 tgcgcacccg ttctcggagc actgtccgac cgctttggcc gccgcccagt cctgctcgct
     9241 tcgctacttg gagccactat cgactacgcg atcatggcga ccacacccgt cctgtggatc
     9301 ttccagtggt gcatgaacgc atgagaaagc ccccggaaga tcatcttccg ggggcttttt
     9361 ttttggcgcg cgatacagac cggttcagac aggataaaga ggaacgcaga atgttagaca
     9421 acacccgctt acgcatagct attcagaaat caggccgttt aagcgatgat tcacgagaat
     9481 tgctggcccg ctgcggcata aaaattaatt tacacactca gcgcctgatt gcgatggcgg
     9541 aaaacatgcc gattgatatc ctgcgcgtgc gtgatgatga cattccgggt ctggtaatgg
     9601 atggcgtggt cgatctcggt attatcggcg aaaacgtgct ggaagaagag ctactcaacc
     9661 gccgcgcaca gggcgaagat ccacgctatt taaccctgcg ccgtcttgac ttcggcggct
     9721 gccgtttatc gctggcaaca ccggttgacg aagcctggga cggcccggcc gcgctggacg
     9781 gtaaacgtat cgctacctca tatccgcacc tcctcaaacg ctacctcgac cagaaaggcg
     9841 tctcttttaa atcgtgtctg ttaaatggtt ctgtcgaagt cgcgccgcgc gcggggctgg
     9901 ccgacgctat ctgcgatttg gtctctaccg gcgcgacgct tgaagctaac ggcctgcgtg
     9961 aagtcgaagt tatctaccgc tctaaagcct gtctgattca gcgcgacggt gagatggcac
    10021 agagcaagca agagctgatc gataaattgc tgacccgtat tcagggcgtg attcaggcgc
    10081 gcgaatcgaa atacatcatg atgcacgcgc caagtgaacg cctggaagag gttatcgccc
    10141 tgctgccagg cgccgaaagg ccgacaattc tgccgctggc aggcgagcaa cagcgcgtgg
    10201 cgatgcacat ggtcagcagc gaaacgttgt tctgggaaac catggagaaa ctgaaagcgc
    10261 ttggcgccag ctcgattctg gtactgccga tcgagaagat gatggagtga tctgacgcct
    10321 gatggcgctg cgcttatcag gcctacgtaa tgcgttgata ttttgggttc tgtaggccgg
    10381 ataaggcgga accctgtgat ggagtaaaga ccatgagctt caataccctg attgactgga
    10441 aggaa
//
