[The description below was written by a language model from this plasmid's Addgene catalogue record and the feature table of its GenBank file.]
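Description:
pJRL2 PHO5pr VYFP is a yeast chromosomal integration vector carrying a fluorescent reporter for the Saccharomyces cerevisiae PHO5 promoter. The pJRL2 backbone derives from pBluescript, and the 10.4 kb annotated sequence shows the expected bacterial scaffold: a high-copy ColE1/pUC origin, an f1 phage origin, the beta-lactamase gene for ampicillin selection in E. coli, and lac promoter/operator remnants flanked by T3 and T7 promoters and M13 primer sites. No yeast replication origin is annotated, consistent with a plasmid that must integrate to be maintained. According to the depositor, pJRL2 contains 200 bp from upstream of the LEU2 start codon and 200 bp from downstream of its stop codon, separated by an AscI site, so the construct replaces the chromosomal LEU2 locus by homologous recombination. It also carries a 5.5 kb hisG::URA3::kanR::hisG cassette. URA3 selects for uracil prototrophy and is counterselectable with 5-FOA, and direct hisG repeats of this kind generally allow the marker to be lost by recombination.

The reporter consists of 1000 bp of PHO5 promoter sequence ending immediately upstream of the start codon, a six-base idealized Kozak sequence for efficient translation initiation, the yeast VYFP (yellow fluorescent protein variant) coding sequence, and 500 bp of ACT1 3′ sequence as a terminator. Although the catalogue lists VYFP as a C-terminal tag, the fluorophore is simply driven by the promoter rather than fused to Pho5 protein. The feature table annotates URA3 and KanR but leaves the promoter, fluorophore, ACT1 3′ region, hisG repeats and LEU2 homology arms unlabelled. The depositor comments also mention a yECFP version, and the associated publication concerns stochasticity in eukaryotic gene expression, which fits use as a single-copy reporter of PHO5 promoter activity in individual cells.
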