Addgene plasmid #14840: pJRL2 PHO5pr VYFP (EB#1547)
Depositing lab: Erin O'Shea. Depositing organization: Harvard University. Publication: Control of stochasticity in eukaryotic gene expression. Raser JM, O'Shea EK. Science. 2004 Jun 18. 304(5678):1811-4. 10.1126/science.1098641 PubMed 15166317.
Backbone
  Vector backbone: pJRL2
  Vector type: Yeast Expression
Growth in bacteria
  Bacterial resistance: Ampicillin, 100 μg/mL
  Growth temperature: 37°C
  Growth strain: DH5alpha
  Copy number: High Copy
Gene/Insert
  Gene/Insert name: PHO5 promoter
  Species: S. cerevisiae (budding yeast)
  Entrez Gene: PHO5 (a.k.a. YBR093C)
  Tag / fusion protein: VYFP (C terminal on insert)
  Cloning method: Restriction Enzyme
  Sequencing primers: 5′ n/a
Terms and licenses: Academic/Nonprofit Terms; Industry Terms: Not Available to Industry
Depositor comments: pJRL2 is a yeast chromosomal integration vector that replaces the LEU2 chromosomal locus by homologous recombination. pJRL2 was constructed by insertion of the 200 bp upstream of the LEU2 start codon, an Asc I restriction enzyme site, the 200 bp downstream of the LEU2 stop codon and a 5.5 kb hisG::URA3::kanR::hisG cassette into pBluescript. The contruct contains 1000 bp of promoter sequence, from the nucleotide immediately upstream of the start codon, followed by six base-pairs of idealized Kozak sequence AACAAA for optimal translational initiation, the coding sequence of the appropriate fluorophore (yECFP or yVYFP) and the 500 bp 3’ to the stop codon of ACT1 in the pJRL2 integrating vector.
How to cite: pJRL2 PHO5pr VYFP (EB#1547) was a gift from Erin O'Shea (Addgene plasmid # 14840 ; http://n2t.net/addgene:14840 ; RRID:Addgene_14840)
