>Addgene plasmid #14840 | pJRL2 PHO5pr VYFP (EB#1547) | addgene partial sequence | sequence record 21404 | 14840 with GFP-R
ACGGGATATTCTTCCCTTTGACATTTTGTTGAATTCTGGTAATCTCGAATTTGCTTGCTCTATTTGTTGT
TGTTCTTATTCTCATGAGAGATGAAGCCATACTAACCTCGACTTAGCAAAACATCAGCGCTTATATACGT
TTCATTTCGACAATTCAAAGATGTTTACCCTTATCCCAAATGGGTATATGCCTTGCCAAGTAAGGTGACC
AATTTGATAATTTGGCATGTGCGATCTCTTCGAAAACAGGGACCAGAATCATAAATTTAGTCTGTGCTAG
TCCCACGTGTGAGTGCCAAGGTTGTATCGATTCATTTAGAGATTGCCTATTCAATTAACTCTTTTAATCA
CTTTTACTTTTTTTGGCATTGTGCAGTTGCGTTCTATGCGAAAACGTGCTAATTTAATATATATTTCTTT
GTGCAGACAAAGAAAAAGCGCTATGAACCTTTTACCTTCGTTTGAAGTTTATAGACGACGTCCGCTTACA
TGAGAAAACATTAAAGCAGCGCACATAAGATGACCTCCAAATACGTTGACATATTTGCGCATTCTTGTTG
AATACAACTTTCGGATCCTTGTAATGCCGGTCTCCGGCGTCCTGTAAAGAGAGCGTGCGACCGCCNTNGG
TGNNGTGGGGACNNGNTCAGGNCACATTATTATGGNAGCGAGCTNNTTCGGCCGGTAAATAGANCATATG
TAGAGNACAGGCGATTANNGGGCCCNCANNGGCGTCCGANTATGAGCCCCCCCNCAGG
